Addgene plasmid #145046: pJT82_GalL_nCDA1Δ198-BE3
Purpose: Expresses nCDA1Δ198-BE3 in yeast cells
Depositing lab: Ralph Bock. Depositing organization: Max Planck Institute of Molecular Plant Physiology. Publication: Engineering of high-precision base editors for site-specific single nucleotide replacement. Tan J, Zhang F, Karcher D, Bock R. Nat Commun. 2019 Jan 25;10(1):439. doi: 10.1038/s41467-018-08034-8. PubMed 30683865.
Backbone
  Vector backbone: p415
  Backbone manufacturer: p415-GalL-Cas9-CYC1t (Plasmid #43804)
  Vector type: Yeast Expression, CRISPR
  Selectable markers: LEU2
Growth in bacteria
  Bacterial resistance: Ampicillin, 100 μg/mL
  Growth temperature: 37°C
  Growth strain: DH5alpha
  Copy number: High Copy
Gene/Insert
  Gene/Insert name: nCDA1Δ198-BE3 (alt name: pmCDA1(1-198AA)-nCas9-UGI-NLS)
  Species: Bacillus phage PBS2, Petromyzon marinus, Streptococcus pyogenes
  Insert size (bp): 4995
  Mutation: pmCDA1(1-198AA); spCas9(D10A)
  Promoter: GalL
  Cloning method: Gibson Cloning
  Sequencing primers: 5′ T3 promoter; 3′ T7 promoter
Terms and licenses: Academic/Nonprofit Terms; Industry Terms: Not Available to Industry
How to cite: pJT82_GalL_nCDA1Δ198-BE3 was a gift from Ralph Bock (Addgene plasmid # 145046 ; http://n2t.net/addgene:145046 ; RRID:Addgene_145046)
