[The description below was written by a language model from this plasmid's Addgene catalogue record and pLannotate feature annotations shown in this document.]
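Description:
pJT82_GalL_nCDA1Δ198-BE3 is a yeast–E. coli shuttle plasmid of about 11.6 kb for galactose-inducible expression of a cytidine base editor in yeast. It is built on the p415 backbone, derived from a p415-GalL-Cas9-CYC1t parent. A CEN6/ARS element lets it replicate and segregate as a stable, low-copy centromeric plasmid in Saccharomyces cerevisiae, and the LEU2 gene with its own promoter allows selection by leucine prototrophy in leu2 strains. In E. coli it replicates at high copy from a ColE1/pUC-type origin and is selected with ampicillin through β-lactamase. An f1 origin and remnants of the pBluescript-type cloning region (lac promoter/operator, lacZα fragment, T3 and T7 promoters flanking the insert) are also present. The short lacI, rop, bom and yeast gene fragments in the annotation are backbone leftovers, not functional units.

The payload is a roughly 5 kb fusion open reading frame assembled by Gibson cloning between the GalL promoter and the CYC1 terminator. GalL is an attenuated GAL1-derived promoter regulated by Gal4, and the feature table annotates it as GAL1. The fusion begins with the sea lamprey cytidine deaminase PmCDA1 truncated to residues 1–198. This is joined to Streptococcus pyogenes Cas9 carrying the D10A nickase mutation, followed by the uracil-DNA glycosylase inhibitor UGI from Bacillus phage PBS2 and a nuclear localization signal. When directed by a guide RNA, which is not encoded on this plasmid, the nickase positions the deaminase to convert cytosine to uracil in the target strand. UGI blocks uracil excision repair, which favours a C-to-T outcome. The associated publication title indicates that the plasmid comes from work on engineering high-precision base editors for single-nucleotide replacement.
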