Features (pLannotate 1.2.2; 25 found; start..end, strand, type, name):
      1..589     +  rep_origin     ori: high-copy-number ColE1/pMB1/pBR322/pUC origin of replication
    772..864     +  CDS            lacI (fragment): lac repressor; lacI; The lac repressor binds to the lac operator to inhibit transcription in E. coli. This inhibition can be relieved by adding lactose or isopropyl-β-D-thiogalactopyranoside (IPTG).
    877..898     +  protein_bind   CAP binding site: CAP binding activates transcription in the presence of cAMP. E. coli catabolite activator protein
    913..943     +  promoter       lac promoter: promoter for the E. coli lac operon
    947..969     +  protein_bind   lac operator (fragment): The lac repressor binds to the lac operator to inhibit transcription in E. coli. This inhibition can be relieved by adding lactose or isopropyl-β-D-thiogalactopyranoside (IPTG). lac repressor encoded by lacI
   1012..1030    +  promoter       T3 promoter: promoter for bacteriophage T3 RNA polymerase
   1049..1468    +  promoter       GAL1 promoter: S. cerevisiae GAL1; inducible promoter, regulated by Gal4
   1483..1506    +  misc_feature   MCS (fragment): pBluescript multiple cloning site
   1513..2108    +  CDS            PmCDA1 (fragment): cytidine deaminase from the sea lamprey Petromyzon marinus (Rogozin et al., 2007)
   2107..6210    +  CDS            Cas9: Cas9 (Csn1) endonuclease from the Streptococcus pyogenes Type II CRISPR/Cas system generates RNA-guided double strand breaks in DNA
   6223..6471    +  CDS            UGI: UNGI_BPPB2 - Experimental evidence at protein level: Swiss-Prot protein existence level 1. This protein binds specifically and reversibly to the host uracil-DNA glycosylase, preventing removal of uracil residues from PBS2 DNA by the host uracil-excision repair system. From Bacillus phage PBS2 (Bacteriophage PBS2).
   6520..6767    +  terminator     CYC1 terminator: S. cerevisiae CYC1; transcription terminator for CYC1
   6786..6804    -  promoter       T7 promoter: promoter for bacteriophage T7 RNA polymerase
   6812..6967    +  CDS            lacZα (fragment): LacZα fragment of β-galactosidase; lacZ fragment
   6971..7399    +  rep_origin     f1 ori (sequence partly withheld): f1 bacteriophage origin of replication; arrow indicates direction of (+) strand synthesis
   7427..7479    -  misc_feature   bom (fragment): basis of mobility region from pBR322
   7510..7587    +  CDS            YO192_YEAST (fragment): Experimental evidence at protein level: Swiss-Prot protein existence level 1. From Saccharomyces cerevisiae (strain ATCC 204508 / S288c) (Baker's yeast).
   7727..8134    +  promoter       LEU2 promoter: S. cerevisiae LEU2
   8135..9229    +  CDS            LEU2: 3-isopropylmalate dehydrogenase, required for leucine biosynthesis; S. cerevisiae LEU2; yeast auxotrophic marker
   9591..9707    -  CDS            NFS1 (fragment): NFS1_YEAST - Also known as SPL1 From Saccharomyces cerevisiae (strain ATCC 204508 / S288c) (Baker's yeast).
   9706..9756    -  misc_feature   bom (fragment): basis of mobility region from pBR322
   9858..9893    -  CDS            rop (fragment): Rop protein, which maintains plasmids at low copy number; rop
   9962..10465   -  misc_feature   CEN/ARS: S. cerevisiae CEN6 centromere fused to an autonomously replicating sequence
  10502..10606   +  promoter       AmpR promoter: bla
  10607..11467   +  CDS            AmpR: β-lactamase; bla; confers resistance to ampicillin, carbenicillin, and related antibiotics
>Addgene plasmid #145046 | pJT82_GalL_nCDA1Δ198-BE3 | addgene full sequence | sequence record 305167 | Addgene NGS Result
TTGAGATCCTTTTTTTCTGCGCGTAATCTGCTGCTTGCAAACAAAAAAACCACCGCTACCAGCGGTGGTT
TGTTTGCCGGATCAAGAGCTACCAACTCTTTTTCCGAAGGTAACTGGCTTCAGCAGAGCGCAGATACCAA
ATACTGTTCTTCTAGTGTAGCCGTAGTTAGGCCACCACTTCAAGAACTCTGTAGCACCGCCTACATACCT
CGCTCTGCTAATCCTGTTACCAGTGGCTGCTGCCAGTGGCGATAAGTCGTGTCTTACCGGGTTGGACTCA
AGACGATAGTTACCGGATAAGGCGCAGCGGTCGGGCTGAACGGGGGGTTCGTGCACACAGCCCAGCTTGG
AGCGAACGACCTACACCGAACTGAGATACCTACAGCGTGAGCTATGAGAAAGCGCCACGCTTCCCGAAGG
GAGAAAGGCGGACAGGTATCCGGTAAGCGGCAGGGTCGGAACAGGAGAGCGCACGAGGGAGCTTCCAGGG
GGAAACGCCTGGTATCTTTATAGTCCTGTCGGGTTTCGCCACCTCTGACTTGAGCGTCGATTTTTGTGAT
GCTCGTCAGGGGGGCGGAGCCTATGGAAAAACGCCAGCAACGCGGCCTTTTTACGGTTCCTGGCCTTTTG
CTGGCCTTTTGCTCACATGTTCTTTCCTGCGTTATCCCCTGATTCTGTGGATAACCGTATTACCGCCTTT
GAGTGAGCTGATACCGCTCGCCGCAGCCGAACGACCGAGCGCAGCGAGTCAGTGAGCGAGGAAGCGGAAG
AGCGCCCAATACGCAAACCGCCTCTCCCCGCGCGTTGGCCGATTCATTAATGCAGCTGGCACGACAGGTT
TCCCGACTGGAAAGCGGGCAGTGAGCGCAACGCAATTAATGTGAGTTAGCTCACTCATTAGGCACCCCAG
GCTTTACACTTTATGCTTCCGGCTCGTATGTTGTGTGGAATTGTGAGCGGATAACAATTTCACACAGGAA
ACAGCTATGACCATGATTACGCCAAGCGCGCAATTAACCCTCACTAAAGGGAACAAAAGCTGGAGCTCGT
GACAGCCCTCCGAAGGAAGACTCTCCTCCGTGCGTCCTCGTCTTCACCGGTCGCGTTCCTGAAACGCAGA
TGTGCCTCGCGCCGCACTGCTCCGAACAATAAAGATTCTACAATACTAGCTTTTATGGTTATGAAGAGGA
AAAATTGGCAGTAACCTGGCCCCACAAACCTTCAAATGAACGAATCAAATTAACAACCATAGGATGATAA
TGCGATTAGTTTTTTAGCCTTATTTCTGGGGTAATTAATCAGCGAAGCGATGATTTTTGATCTATTAACG
GATATATAAATGCAAAAACTGCATAACCACTTTAACTAATACTTTCAACATTTTCGGTTTGTATTACTTC
TTATTCAAATGTAATAAAAGTATCAACAAAAAATTGTTAATATACCTCTATACTTTAACGTCAAGGAGAA
AAAACCCCGGATTCTAGAACTAGTGGATCCCCCGGGAAAAAAATGACCGACGCTGAGTACGTGAGAATCC
ATGAGAAGTTGGACATCTACACGTTTAAGAAACAGTTTTTCAACAACAAAAAATCCGTGTCGCATAGATG
CTACGTTCTCTTTGAATTAAAACGACGGGGTGAACGTAGAGCGTGTTTTTGGGGCTATGCTGTGAATAAA
CCACAGAGCGGGACAGAACGTGGCATTCACGCCGAAATCTTTAGCATTAGAAAAGTCGAAGAATACCTGC
GCGACAACCCCGGACAATTCACGATAAATTGGTACTCATCCTGGAGTCCTTGTGCAGATTGCGCTGAAAA
GATCTTAGAATGGTATAACCAGGAGCTGCGGGGGAACGGCCACACTTTGAAAATCTGGGCTTGCAAACTC
TATTACGAGAAAAATGCGAGGAATCAAATTGGGCTGTGGAACCTCAGAGATAACGGGGTTGGGTTGAATG
TAATGGTAAGTGAACACTACCAATGTTGCAGGAAAATATTCATCCAATCGTCGCACAATCAATTGAATGA
GAATAGATGGCTTGAGAAGACTTTGAAGCGAGCTGAAAAACGACGGAGCGAGTTGTCCATTATGATTCAG
GTAAAAATGGACAAGAAGTACTCCATTGGGCTCGCTATCGGCACAAACAGCGTCGGTTGGGCCGTCATTA
CGGACGAGTACAAGGTGCCGAGCAAAAAATTCAAAGTTCTGGGCAATACCGATCGCCACAGCATAAAGAA
GAACCTCATTGGCGCCCTCCTGTTCGACTCCGGGGAGACGGCCGAAGCCACGCGGCTCAAAAGAACAGCA
CGGCGCAGATATACCCGCAGAAAGAATCGGATCTGCTACCTGCAGGAGATCTTTAGTAATGAGATGGCTA
AGGTGGATGACTCTTTCTTCCATAGGCTGGAGGAGTCCTTTTTGGTGGAGGAGGATAAAAAGCACGAGCG
CCACCCAATCTTTGGCAATATCGTGGACGAGGTGGCGTACCATGAAAAGTACCCAACCATATATCATCTG
AGGAAGAAGCTTGTAGACAGTACTGATAAGGCTGACTTGCGGTTGATCTATCTCGCGCTGGCGCATATGA
TCAAATTTCGGGGACACTTCCTCATCGAGGGGGACCTGAACCCAGACAACAGCGATGTCGACAAACTCTT
TATCCAACTGGTTCAGACTTACAATCAGCTTTTCGAAGAGAACCCGATCAACGCATCCGGAGTTGACGCC
AAAGCAATCCTGAGCGCTAGGCTGTCCAAATCCCGGCGGCTCGAAAACCTCATCGCACAGCTCCCTGGGG
AGAAGAAGAACGGCCTGTTTGGTAATCTTATCGCCCTGTCACTCGGGCTGACCCCCAACTTTAAATCTAA
CTTCGACCTGGCCGAAGATGCCAAGCTTCAACTGAGCAAAGACACCTACGATGATGATCTCGACAATCTG
CTGGCCCAGATCGGCGACCAGTACGCAGACCTTTTTTTGGCGGCAAAGAACCTGTCAGACGCCATTCTGC
TGAGTGATATTCTGCGAGTGAACACGGAGATCACCAAAGCTCCGCTGAGCGCTAGTATGATCAAGCGCTA
TGATGAGCACCACCAAGACTTGACTTTGCTGAAGGCCCTTGTCAGACAGCAACTGCCTGAGAAGTACAAG
GAAATTTTCTTCGATCAGTCTAAAAATGGCTACGCCGGATACATTGACGGCGGAGCAAGCCAGGAGGAAT
TTTACAAATTTATTAAGCCCATCTTGGAAAAAATGGACGGCACCGAGGAGCTGCTGGTAAAGCTTAACAG
AGAAGATCTGTTGCGCAAACAGCGCACTTTCGACAATGGAAGCATCCCCCACCAGATTCACCTGGGCGAA
CTGCACGCTATCCTCAGGCGGCAAGAGGATTTCTACCCCTTTTTGAAAGATAACAGGGAAAAGATTGAGA
AAATCCTCACATTTCGGATACCCTACTATGTAGGCCCCCTCGCCCGGGGAAATTCCAGATTCGCGTGGAT
GACTCGCAAATCAGAAGAGACCATCACTCCCTGGAACTTCGAGGAAGTCGTGGATAAGGGGGCCTCTGCC
CAGTCCTTCATCGAAAGGATGACTAACTTTGATAAAAATCTGCCTAACGAAAAGGTGCTTCCTAAACACT
CTCTGCTGTACGAGTACTTCACAGTTTATAACGAGCTCACCAAGGTCAAATACGTCACAGAAGGGATGAG
AAAGCCAGCATTCCTGTCTGGAGAGCAGAAGAAAGCTATCGTGGACCTCCTCTTCAAGACGAACCGGAAA
GTTACCGTGAAACAGCTCAAAGAAGACTATTTCAAAAAGATTGAATGTTTCGACTCTGTTGAAATCAGCG
GAGTGGAGGATCGCTTCAACGCATCCCTGGGAACGTATCACGATCTCCTGAAAATCATTAAAGACAAGGA
CTTCCTGGACAATGAGGAGAACGAGGACATTCTTGAGGACATTGTCCTCACCCTTACGTTGTTTGAAGAT
AGGGAGATGATTGAAGAACGCTTGAAAACTTACGCTCATCTCTTCGACGACAAAGTCATGAAACAGCTCA
AGAGGCGCCGATATACAGGATGGGGGCGGCTGTCAAGAAAACTGATCAATGGGATCCGAGACAAGCAGAG
TGGAAAGACAATCCTGGATTTTCTTAAGTCCGATGGATTTGCCAACCGGAACTTCATGCAGTTGATCCAT
GATGACTCTCTCACCTTTAAGGAGGACATCCAGAAAGCACAAGTTTCTGGCCAGGGGGACAGTCTTCACG
AGCACATCGCTAATCTTGCAGGTAGCCCAGCTATCAAAAAGGGAATACTGCAGACCGTTAAGGTCGTGGA
TGAACTCGTCAAAGTAATGGGAAGGCATAAGCCCGAGAATATCGTTATCGAGATGGCCCGAGAGAACCAA
ACTACCCAGAAGGGACAGAAGAACAGTAGGGAAAGGATGAAGAGGATTGAAGAGGGTATAAAAGAACTGG
GGTCCCAAATCCTTAAGGAACACCCAGTTGAAAACACCCAGCTTCAGAATGAGAAGCTCTACCTGTACTA
CCTGCAGAACGGCAGGGACATGTACGTGGATCAGGAACTGGACATCAATCGGCTCTCCGACTACGACGTG
GATCATATCGTGCCCCAGTCTTTTCTCAAAGATGATTCTATTGATAATAAAGTGTTGACAAGATCCGATA
AAAATAGAGGGAAGAGTGATAACGTCCCCTCAGAAGAAGTTGTCAAGAAAATGAAAAATTATTGGCGGCA
GCTGCTGAACGCCAAACTGATCACACAACGGAAGTTCGATAATCTGACTAAGGCTGAACGAGGTGGCCTG
TCTGAGTTGGATAAAGCCGGCTTCATCAAAAGGCAGCTTGTTGAGACACGCCAGATCACCAAGCACGTGG
CCCAAATTCTCGATTCACGCATGAACACCAAGTACGATGAAAATGACAAACTGATTCGAGAGGTGAAAGT
TATTACTCTGAAGTCTAAGCTGGTCTCAGATTTCAGAAAGGACTTTCAGTTTTATAAGGTGAGAGAGATC
AACAATTACCACCATGCGCATGATGCCTACCTGAATGCAGTGGTAGGCACTGCACTTATCAAAAAATATC
CCAAGCTTGAATCTGAATTTGTTTACGGAGACTATAAAGTGTACGATGTTAGGAAAATGATCGCAAAGTC
TGAGCAGGAAATAGGCAAGGCCACCGCTAAGTACTTCTTTTACAGCAATATTATGAATTTTTTCAAGACC
GAGATTACACTGGCCAATGGAGAGATTCGGAAGCGACCACTTATCGAAACAAACGGAGAAACAGGAGAAA
TCGTGTGGGACAAGGGTAGGGATTTCGCGACAGTCCGGAAGGTCCTGTCCATGCCGCAGGTGAACATCGT
TAAAAAGACCGAAGTACAGACCGGAGGCTTCTCCAAGGAAAGTATCCTCCCGAAAAGGAACAGCGACAAG
CTGATCGCACGCAAAAAAGATTGGGACCCCAAGAAATACGGCGGATTCGATTCTCCTACAGTCGCTTACA
GTGTACTGGTTGTGGCCAAAGTGGAGAAAGGGAAGTCTAAAAAACTCAAAAGCGTCAAGGAACTGCTGGG
CATCACAATCATGGAGCGATCAAGCTTCGAAAAAAACCCCATCGACTTTCTCGAGGCGAAAGGATATAAA
GAGGTCAAAAAAGACCTCATCATTAAGCTTCCCAAGTACTCTCTCTTTGAGCTTGAAAACGGCCGGAAAC
GAATGCTCGCTAGTGCGGGCGAGCTGCAGAAAGGTAACGAGCTGGCACTGCCCTCTAAATACGTTAATTT
CTTGTATCTGGCCAGCCACTATGAAAAGCTCAAAGGGTCTCCCGAAGATAATGAGCAGAAGCAGCTGTTC
GTGGAACAACACAAACACTACCTTGATGAGATCATCGAGCAAATAAGCGAATTCTCCAAAAGAGTGATCC
TCGCCGACGCTAACCTCGATAAGGTGCTTTCTGCTTACAATAAGCACAGGGATAAGCCCATCAGGGAGCA
GGCAGAAAACATTATCCACTTGTTTACTCTGACCAACTTGGGCGCGCCTGCAGCCTTCAAGTACTTCGAC
ACCACCATAGACAGAAAGCGGTACACCTCTACAAAGGAGGTCCTGGACGCCACACTGATTCATCAGTCAA
TTACGGGGCTCTATGAAACAAGAATCGACCTCTCTCAGCTCGGTGGAGACTCTGGTGGTTCAACTAATTT
ATCTGATATTATTGAAAAAGAAACAGGTAAACAATTAGTTATTCAAGAATCAATTTTAATGTTGCCAGAA
GAAGTTGAAGAAGTTATTGGTAATAAACCAGAATCTGATATTTTAGTTCATACTGCTTATGATGAATCTA
CTGATGAAAATGTTATGTTATTGACTTCAGATGCTCCAGAATATAAACCATGGGCTTTAGTTATTCAAGA
TTCTAATGGTGAAAATAAAATTAAAATGTTGTCTGGTGGTTCACCCAAGAAGAAGAGGAAGGTGTGATCT
CTTCTCGAGTCATGTAATTAGTTATGTCACGCTTACATTCACGCCCTCCCCCCACATCCGCTCTAACCGA
AAAGGAAGGAGTTAGACAACCTGAAGTCTAGGTCCCTATTTATTTTTTTATAGTTATGTTAGTATTAAGA
ACGTTATTTATATTTCAAATTTTTCTTTTTTTTCTGTACAGACGCGTGTACGCATGTAACATTATACTGA
AAACCTTGCTTGAGAAGGTTTTGGGACGCTCGAAGGCTTTAATTTGCGGCCGGTACCCAATTCGCCCTAT
AGTGAGTCGTATTACGCGCGCTCACTGGCCGTCGTTTTACAACGTCGTGACTGGGAAAACCCTGGCGTTA
CCCAACTTAATCGCCTTGCAGCACATCCCCCTTTCGCCAGCTGGCGTAATAGCGAAGAGGCCCGCACCGA
TCGCCCTTCCCAACAGTTGCGCAGCCTGAATGGCGAATGG
[124 nt withheld, positions 6971-7094]
C
[91 nt withheld, positions 7096-7186]
A
[49 nt withheld, positions 7188-7236]
CCTTTGACGTTGGAGTCCACGTTCTTT
[37 nt withheld, positions 7264-7300]
ACCCTATCTCGGTCTATTCTTTTGATTTATAAGGGATTTTGCCGATTTCGGCCTATTGGTTAAAAAATGA
GCTGATTTAACAAAAATTTAACGCGAATTTTAACAAAATATTAACGCTTACAATTTCCTGATGCGGTATT
TTCTCCTTACGCATCTGTGCGGTATTTCACACCGCATATCGACCGGTCGAGGAGAACTTCTAGTATATCT
ACATACCTAATATTATTGCCTTATTAAAAATGGAATCCCAACAATTACATCAAAATCCACATTCTCTTCA
AAATCAATTGTCCTGTACTTCCTTGTTCATGTGTGTTCAAAAACGTTATATTTATAGGATAATTATACTC
TATTTCTCAACAAGTAATTGGTTGTTTGGCCGAGCGGTCTAAGGCGCCTGATTCAAGAAATATCTTGACC
GCAGTTAACTGTGGGAATACTCAGGTATCGTAAGATGCAAGAGTTCGAATCTCTTAGCAACCATTATTTT
TTTCCTCAACATAACGAGAACACACAGGGGCGCTATCGCACAGAATCAAATTCGATGACTGGAAATTTTT
TGTTAATTTCAGAGGTCGCCTGACGCATATACCTTTTTCAACTGAAAAATTGGGAGAAAAAGGAAAGGTG
AGAGCGCCGGAACCGGCTTTTCATATAGAATAGAGAAGCGTTCATGACTAAATGCTTGCATCACAATACT
TGAAGTTGACAATATTATTTAAGGACCTATTGTTTTTTCCAATAGGTGGTTAGCAATCGTCTTACTTTCT
AACTTTTCTTACCTTTTACATTTCAGCAATATATATATATATATTTCAAGGATATACCATTCTAATGTCT
GCCCCTAAGAAGATCGTCGTTTTGCCAGGTGACCACGTTGGTCAAGAAATCACAGCCGAAGCCATTAAGG
TTCTTAAAGCTATTTCTGATGTTCGTTCCAATGTCAAGTTCGATTTCGAAAATCATTTAATTGGTGGTGC
TGCTATCGATGCTACAGGTGTTCCACTTCCAGATGAGGCGCTGGAAGCCTCCAAGAAGGCTGATGCCGTT
TTGTTAGGTGCTGTGGGTGGTCCTAAATGGGGTACCGGTAGTGTTAGACCTGAACAAGGTTTACTAAAAA
TCCGTAAAGAACTTCAATTGTACGCCAACTTAAGACCATGTAACTTTGCATCCGACTCTCTTTTAGACTT
ATCTCCAATCAAGCCACAATTTGCTAAAGGTACTGACTTCGTTGTTGTCAGAGAATTAGTGGGAGGTATT
TACTTTGGTAAGAGAAAGGAAGACGATGGTGATGGTGTCGCTTGGGATAGTGAACAATACACCGTTCCAG
AAGTGCAAAGAATCACAAGAATGGCCGCTTTCATGGCCCTACAACATGAGCCACCATTGCCTATTTGGTC
CTTGGATAAAGCTAATGTTTTGGCCTCTTCAAGATTATGGAGAAAAACTGTGGAGGAAACCATCAAGAAC
GAATTCCCTACATTGAAGGTTCAACATCAATTGATTGATTCTGCCGCCATGATCCTAGTTAAGAACCCAA
CCCACCTAAATGGTATTATAATCACCAGCAACATGTTTGGTGATATCATCTCCGATGAAGCCTCCGTTAT
CCCAGGTTCCTTGGGTTTGTTGCCATCTGCGTCCTTGGCCTCTTTGCCAGACAAGAACACCGCATTTGGT
TTGTACGAACCATGCCACGGTTCTGCTCCAGATTTGCCAAAGAATAAGGTCAACCCTATCGCCACTATCT
TGTCTGCTGCAATGATGTTGAAATTGTCATTGAACTTGCCTGAAGAAGGTAAGGCCATTGAAGATGCAGT
TAAAAAGGTTTTGGATGCAGGTATCAGAACTGGTGATTTAGGTGGTTCCAACAGTACCACCGAAGTCGGT
GATGCTGTCGCCGAAGAAGTTAAGAAAATCCTTGCTTAAAAAGATTCTCTTTTTTTATGATATTTGTACA
TAAACTTTATAAATGAAATTCATAATAGAAACGACACGAAATTACAAAATGGAATATGTTCATAGGGTAG
ACGAAACTATATACGCAATCTACATACATTTATCAAGAAGGAGAAAAAGGAGGATGTAAAGGAATACAGG
TAAGCAAATTGATACTAATGGCTCAACGTGATAAGGAAAAAGAATTGCACTTTAACATTAATATTGACAA
GGAGGAGGGCACCACACAAAAAGTTAGGTGTAACAGAAAATCATGAAACTATGATTCCTAATTTATATAT
TGGAGGATTTTCTCTAAAAAAAAAAAAATACAACAAATAAAAAACACTCAATGACCTGACCATTTGATGG
AGTTTAAGTCAATACCTTCTTGAACCATTTCCCATAATGGTGAAAGTTCCCTCAAGAATTTTACTCTGTC
AGAAACGGCCTTAACGACGTAGTCGATATGGTGCACTCTCAGTACAATCTGCTCTGATGCCGCATAGTTA
AGCCAGCCCCGACACCCGCCAACACCCGCTGACGCGCCCTGACGGGCTTGTCTGCTCCCGGCATCCGCTT
ACAGACAAGCTGTGACCGTCTCCGGGAGCTGCATGTGTCAGAGGTTTTCACCGTCATCACCGAAACGCGC
GAGACGAAAGGGCCTCGTGATACGCCTATTTTTATAGGTTAATGTCATGATAATAATGGTTTCTTAGGAC
GGATCGCTTGCCTGTAACTTACACGCGCCTCGTATCTTTTAATGATGGAATAATTTGGGAATTTACTCTG
TGTTTATTTATTTTTATGTTTTGTATTTGGATTTTAGAAAGTAAATAAAGAAGGTAGAAGAGTTACGGAA
TGAAGAAAAAAAAATAAACAAAGGTTTAAAAAATTTCAACAAAAAGCGTACTTTACATATATATTTATTA
GACAAGAAAAGCAGATTAAATAGATATACATTCGATTAACGATAAGTAAAATGTAAAATCACAGGATTTT
CGTGTGTGGTCTTCTACACAGACAAGATGAAACAATTCGGCATTAATACCTGAGAGCAGGAAGAGCAAGA
TAAAAGGTAGTATTTGTTGGCGATCCCCCTAGAGTCTTTTACATCTTCGGAAAACAAAAACTATTTTTTC
TTTAATTTCTTTTTTTACTTTCTATTTTTAATTTATATATTTATATTAAAAAATTTAAATTATAATTATT
TTTATAGCACGTGATGAAAAGGACCCAGGTGGCACTTTTCGGGGAAATGTGCGCGGAACCCCTATTTGTT
TATTTTTCTAAATACATTCAAATATGTATCCGCTCATGAGACAATAACCCTGATAAATGCTTCAATAATA
TTGAAAAAGGAAGAGTATGAGTATTCAACATTTCCGTGTCGCCCTTATTCCCTTTTTTGCGGCATTTTGC
CTTCCTGTTTTTGCTCACCCAGAAACGCTGGTGAAAGTAAAAGATGCTGAAGATCAGTTGGGTGCACGAG
TGGGTTACATCGAACTGGATCTCAACAGCGGTAAGATCCTTGAGAGTTTTCGCCCCGAAGAACGTTTTCC
AATGATGAGCACTTTTAAAGTTCTGCTATGTGGCGCGGTATTATCCCGTATTGACGCCGGGCAAGAGCAA
CTCGGTCGCCGCATACACTATTCTCAGAATGACTTGGTTGAGTACTCACCAGTCACAGAAAAGCATCTTA
CGGATGGCATGACAGTAAGAGAATTATGCAGTGCTGCCATAACCATGAGTGATAACACTGCGGCCAACTT
ACTTCTGACAACGATCGGAGGACCGAAGGAGCTAACCGCTTTTTTGCACAACATGGGGGATCATGTAACT
CGCCTTGATCGTTGGGAACCGGAGCTGAATGAAGCCATACCAAACGACGAGCGTGACACCACGATGCCTG
TAGCAATGGCAACAACGTTGCGCAAACTATTAACTGGCGAACTACTTACTCTAGCTTCCCGGCAACAATT
AATAGACTGGATGGAGGCGGATAAAGTTGCAGGACCACTTCTGCGCTCGGCCCTTCCGGCTGGCTGGTTT
ATTGCTGATAAATCTGGAGCCGGTGAGCGTGGGTCTCGCGGTATCATTGCAGCACTGGGGCCAGATGGTA
AGCCCTCCCGTATCGTAGTTATCTACACGACGGGGAGTCAGGCAACTATGGATGAACGAAATAGACAGAT
CGCTGAGATAGGTGCCTCACTGATTAAGCATTGGTAACTGTCAGACCAAGTTTACTCATATATACTTTAG
ATTGATTTAAAACTTCATTTTTAATTTAAAAGGATCTAGGTGAAGATCCTTTTTGATAATCTCATGACCA
AAATCCCTTAACGTGAGTTTTCGTTCCACTGAGCGTCAGACCCCGTAGAAAAGATCAAAGGATCTTC
